>Addgene plasmid #186699 | PRDM9dC(KRAB-SSXRD-PR/SET-dC)-Cas9 | addgene full sequence | sequence record 365996 | Addgene NGS Result
GGTCGACATTGATTATTGACTAGTTATTAATAGTAATCAATTACGGGGTCATTAGTTCATAGCCCATATA
TGGAGTTCCGCGTTACATAACTTACGGTAAATGGCCCGCCTGGCTGACCGCCCAACGACCCCCGCCCATT
GACGTCAATAATGACGTATGTTCCCATAGTAACGCCAATAGGGACTTTCCATTGACGTCAATGGGTGGAG
TATTTACGGTAAACTGCCCACTTGGCAGTACATCAAGTGTATCATATGCCAAGTACGCCCCCTATTGACG
TCAATGACGGTAAATGGCCCGCCTGGCATTATGCCCAGTACATGACCTTATGGGACTTTCCTACTTGGCA
GTACATCTACGTATTAGTCATCGCTATTACCATGGTCGAGGTGAGCCCCACGTTCTGCTTCACTCTCCCC
ATCTCCCCCCCCTCCCCACCCCCAATTTTGTATTTATTTATTTTTTAATTATTTTGTGCAGCGATGGGGG
CGGGGGGGGGGGGGGCGCGCGCCRGGSGGGGGGGGGGGGGGGGGGGGGGGGGGSGGGGSGRGGSGGRGRG
GTGCGGCGGCAGCCAATCAGAGCGGCGCGCTCCGAAAGTTTCCTTTTATGGCGAGGCGGCGGCGGCGGCG
GCCCTATAAAAAGCGAAGCGCGCGGCGGGCGGGAGTCGCTGCGCGCTGCCTTCGCCCCGTGCCCCGCTCC
GCCGCCGCCTCGCGCCGCCCGCCCCGGCTCTGACTGACCGCGTTACTCCCACAGGTGAGCGGGCGGGACG
GCCCTTCTCCTCCGGGCTGTAATTAGCGCTTGGTTTAATGACGGCTTGTTTCTTTTCTGTGGCTGCGTGA
AAGCCTTGAGGGGCTCCGGGAGGGCCCTTTGTGCGGGGGGAGCGGCTCGGGGGGTGCGTGCGTGTGTGTG
TGCGTGGGGAGCGCCGCGTGCGGCTCCGCGCTGCCCGGCGGCTGTGAGCGCTGCGGGCGCGGCGCGGGGC
TTTGTGCGCTCCGCAGTGTGCGCGAGGGGAGCGCGGCCGGGGGCGGTGCCCCGCGGTGCGGGGGGGGCTG
CGAGGGGAACAAAGGCTGCGTGCGGGGTGTGTGCGTGGGGGGGTGAGCAGGGGGTGTGGGCGCGTCGGTC
GGGCTGCAACCCCCCCTGCACCCCCCTCCCCGAGTTGCTGAGCACGGCCCGGCTTCGGGTGCGGGGCTCC
GTACGGGGCGTGGCGCGGGGCTCGCCGTGCCGGGCGGGGGGTGGCGGCAGGTGGGGGTGCCGGGCGGGGC
GGGGCCGCCTCGGGCCGGGGRGGGCTCGGGGGAGGGGCGCGGCGGCCCCCGGAGCGCCGGCGGCTGTCGA
GGCGCGGCGAGCCGCAGCCATTGCCTTTTATGGTAATCGTGCGAGAGGGCGCAGGGACTTCCTTTGTCCC
AAATCTGTGCGGAGCCGAAATCTGGGAGGCGCCGCCGCACCCCCTCTAGCGGGCGCGGGGCGAAGCGGTG
CGGCGCCGGCAGGAAGGAAATGGGCGGGGAGGGCCTTCGTGCGTCGCCGCGCCGCCGTCCCCTTCTCCCT
CTCCAGCCTCGGGGCTGTCCGCGGGGGGACGGCTGCCTTCGGGGGGGACGGGGCAGGGCGGGGTTCGGCT
TCTGGCGTGTGACCGGCGGCTCTAGAGCCTCTGCTAACCATGTTCATGCCTTCTTCTTTTTCCTACAGCT
CCTGGGCAACGTGCTGGTTATTGTGCTGTCTCATCATTTTGGCAAAGAATTCGCCACCATGAGCCCTGAA
AAGTCCCAAGAGGAGAGCCCAGAAGAAGACACAGAGAGAACAGAGCGGAAGCCCATGGTCAAAGATGCCT
TCAAAGACATTTCCATATACTTCACCAAGGAAGAATGGGCAGAGATGGGAGACTGGGAGAAAACTCGCTA
TAGGAATGTGAAAAGGAACTATAATGCACTGATTACTATAGGTCTCAGAGCCACTCGACCAGCTTTCATG
TGTCACCGAAGGCAGGCCATCAAACTCCAGGTGGATGACACAGAAGATTCTGATGAAGAATGGACCCCTA
GGCAGCAAGTCAAACCTCCTTGGATGGCCTTAAGAGTGGAACAGCGTAAACACCAGAAGGGAATGCCCAA
GGCGTCATTCAGTAATGAATCTAGTTTGAAAGAATTGTCAAGAACAGCAAATTTACTGAATGCAAGTGGC
TCAGAGCAGGCTCAGAAACCAGTGTCCCCTTCTGGAGAAGCAAGTACCTCTGGACAGCACTCAAGACTAA
AACTGGAACTCAGGAAGAAGGAGACTGAAAGAAAGATGTATAGCCTGCGAGAAAGAAAGGGTCATGCATA
CAAAGAGGTCAGCGAGCCGCAGGATGATGATTACCTCTATTGTGAGATGTGTCAGAACTTCTTCATTGAC
AGCTGTGCTGCCCATGGGCCCCCTACATTTGTAAAGGACAGTGCAGTGGACAAGGGGCACCCCAACCGTT
CAGCCCTCAGTCTGCCCCCAGGGCTGAGAATTGGGCCATCAGGCATCCCTCAGGCTGGGCTTGGAGTATG
GAATGAGGCATCTGATCTGCCGCTGGGTCTGCACTTTGGCCCTTATGAGGGCCGAATTACAGAAGACGAA
GAGGCAGCCAACAATGGATACTCCTGGCTGATCACCAAGGGGAGAAACTGCTATGAGTATGTGGATGGAA
AAGATAAATCCTGGGCCAACTGGATGAGGTATGTGAACTGTGCCCGGGATGATGAAGAGCAGAACCTGGT
GGCCTTCCAGTACCACAGGCAGATCTTCTATAGAACCTGCCGAGTCATTAGGCCAGGCTGTGAACTGCTG
GTCTGGTATGGGGATGAATACGGCCAGGAACTGGGCATCAAGTGGGGCAGCGGTGGTAGTGGAGGTTCAG
GAGGATCCGGGGGGAGCGGAGGGAGCATGGACAAGAAGTACAGCATCGGCCTGGACATCGGCACCAACTC
TGTGGGCTGGGCCGTGATCACCGACGAGTACAAGGTGCCCAGCAAGAAATTCAAGGTGCTGGGCAACACC
GACCGGCACAGCATCAAGAAGAACCTGATCGGCGCCCTGCTGTTCGACAGCGGAGAAACAGCCGAGGCCA
CCCGGCTGAAGAGAACCGCCAGAAGAAGATACACCAGACGGAAGAACCGGATCTGCTATCTGCAAGAGAT
CTTCAGCAACGAGATGGCCAAGGTGGACGACAGCTTCTTCCACAGACTGGAAGAGTCCTTCCTGGTGGAA
GAGGATAAGAAGCACGAGCGGCACCCCATCTTCGGCAACATCGTGGACGAGGTGGCCTACCACGAGAAGT
ACCCCACCATCTACCACCTGAGAAAGAAACTGGTGGACAGCACCGACAAGGCCGACCTGCGGCTGATCTA
TCTGGCCCTGGCCCACATGATCAAGTTCCGGGGCCACTTCCTGATCGAGGGCGACCTGAACCCCGACAAC
AGCGACGTGGACAAGCTGTTCATCCAGCTGGTGCAGACCTACAACCAGCTGTTCGAGGAAAACCCCATCA
ACGCCAGCGGCGTGGACGCCAAGGCCATCCTGTCTGCCAGACTGAGCAAGAGCAGACGGCTGGAAAATCT
GATCGCCCAGCTGCCCGGCGAGAAGAAGAATGGCCTGTTCGGCAACCTGATTGCCCTGAGCCTGGGCCTG
ACCCCCAACTTCAAGAGCAACTTCGACCTGGCCGAGGATGCCAAACTGCAGCTGAGCAAGGACACCTACG
ACGACGACCTGGACAACCTGCTGGCCCAGATCGGCGACCAGTACGCCGACCTGTTTCTGGCCGCCAAGAA
CCTGTCCGACGCCATCCTGCTGAGCGACATCCTGAGAGTGAACACCGAGATCACCAAGGCCCCCCTGAGC
GCCTCTATGATCAAGAGATACGACGAGCACCACCAGGACCTGACCCTGCTGAAAGCTCTCGTGCGGCAGC
AGCTGCCTGAGAAGTACAAAGAGATTTTCTTCGACCAGAGCAAGAACGGCTACGCCGGCTACATCGATGG
CGGAGCCAGCCAGGAAGAGTTCTACAAGTTCATCAAGCCCATCCTGGAAAAGATGGACGGCACCGAGGAA
CTGCTCGTGAAGCTGAACAGAGAGGACCTGCTGCGGAAGCAGCGGACCTTCGACAACGGCAGCATCCCCC
ACCAGATCCACCTGGGAGAGCTGCACGCCATTCTGCGGCGGCAGGAAGATTTTTACCCATTCCTGAAGGA
CAACCGGGAAAAGATCGAGAAGATCCTGACCTTCCGCATCCCCTACTACGTGGGCCCTCTGGCCAGGGGA
AACAGCAGATTCGCCTGGATGACCAGAAAGAGCGAGGAAACCATCACCCCCTGGAACTTCGAGGAAGTGG
TGGACAAGGGCGCCAGCGCCCAGAGCTTCATCGAGCGGATGACCAACTTCGATAAGAACCTGCCCAACGA
GAAGGTGCTGCCCAAGCACAGCCTGCTGTACGAGTACTTCACCGTGTACAACGAGCTGACCAAAGTGAAA
TACGTGACCGAGGGAATGAGAAAGCCCGCCTTCCTGAGCGGCGAGCAGAAAAAAGCCATCGTGGACCTGC
TGTTCAAGACCAACCGGAAAGTGACCGTGAAGCAGCTGAAAGAGGACTACTTCAAGAAAATCGAGTGCTT
CGACTCCGTGGAAATCTCCGGCGTGGAAGATCGGTTCAACGCCTCCCTGGGCACATACCACGATCTGCTG
AAAATTATCAAGGACAAGGACTTCCTGGACAATGAGGAAAACGAGGACATTCTGGAAGATATCGTGCTGA
CCCTGACACTGTTTGAGGACAGAGAGATGATCGAGGAACGGCTGAAAACCTATGCCCACCTGTTCGACGA
CAAAGTGATGAAGCAGCTGAAGCGGCGGAGATACACCGGCTGGGGCAGGCTGAGCCGGAAGCTGATCAAC
GGCATCCGGGACAAGCAGTCCGGCAAGACAATCCTGGATTTCCTGAAGTCCGACGGCTTCGCCAACAGAA
ACTTCATGCAGCTGATCCACGACGACAGCCTGACCTTTAAAGAGGACATCCAGAAAGCCCAGGTGTCCGG
CCAGGGCGATAGCCTGCACGAGCACATTGCCAATCTGGCCGGCAGCCCCGCCATTAAGAAGGGCATCCTG
CAGACAGTGAAGGTGGTGGACGAGCTCGTGAAAGTGATGGGCCGGCACAAGCCCGAGAACATCGTGATCG
AAATGGCCAGAGAGAACCAGACCACCCAGAAGGGACAGAAGAACAGCCGCGAGAGAATGAAGCGGATCGA
AGAGGGCATCAAAGAGCTGGGCAGCCAGATCCTGAAAGAACACCCCGTGGAAAACACCCAGCTGCAGAAC
GAGAAGCTGTACCTGTACTACCTGCAGAATGGGCGGGATATGTACGTGGACCAGGAACTGGACATCAACC
GGCTGTCCGACTACGATGTGGACCATATCGTGCCTCAGAGCTTTCTGAAGGACGACTCCATCGATAACAA
AGTGCTGACTCGGAGCGACAAGAACCGGGGCAAGAGCGACAACGTGCCCTCCGAAGAGGTCGTGAAGAAG
ATGAAGAACTACTGGCGCCAGCTGCTGAATGCCAAGCTGATTACCCAGAGGAAGTTCGACAATCTGACCA
AGGCCGAGAGAGGCGGCCTGAGCGAACTGGATAAGGCCGGCTTCATCAAGAGACAGCTGGTGGAAACCCG
GCAGATCACAAAGCACGTGGCACAGATCCTGGACTCCCGGATGAACACTAAGTACGACGAGAACGACAAA
CTGATCCGGGAAGTGAAAGTGATCACCCTGAAGTCCAAGCTGGTGTCCGATTTCCGGAAGGATTTCCAGT
TTTACAAAGTGCGCGAGATCAACAACTACCACCACGCCCACGACGCCTACCTGAACGCCGTCGTGGGAAC
CGCCCTGATCAAAAAGTACCCTAAGCTGGAAAGCGAGTTCGTGTACGGCGACTACAAGGTGTACGACGTG
CGGAAGATGATCGCCAAGAGCGAGCAGGAAATCGGCAAGGCTACCGCCAAGTACTTCTTCTACAGCAACA
TCATGAACTTTTTCAAGACCGAGATTACCCTGGCCAACGGCGAGATCCGGAAGCGGCCTCTGATCGAGAC
AAACGGCGAAACAGGCGAGATCGTGTGGGATAAGGGCCGGGACTTTGCCACCGTGCGGAAAGTGCTGTCT
ATGCCCCAAGTGAATATCGTGAAAAAGACCGAGGTGCAGACAGGCGGCTTCAGCAAAGAGTCTATCCTGC
CCAAGAGGAACAGCGACAAGCTGATCGCCAGAAAGAAGGACTGGGACCCTAAGAAGTACGGCGGCTTCGA
CAGCCCCACCGTGGCCTATTCTGTGCTGGTGGTGGCCAAAGTGGAAAAGGGCAAGTCCAAGAAACTGAAG
AGTGTGAAAGAGCTGCTGGGGATCACCATCATGGAAAGAAGCAGCTTCGAGAAGAATCCCATCGACTTTC
TGGAAGCCAAGGGCTACAAAGAAGTGAAAAAGGACCTGATCATCAAGCTGCCTAAGTACTCCCTGTTCGA
GCTGGAAAACGGCCGGAAGAGAATGCTGGCCTCTGCCGGCGAACTGCAGAAGGGAAACGAACTGGCCCTG
CCCTCCAAATATGTGAACTTCCTGTACCTGGCCAGCCACTATGAGAAGCTGAAGGGCTCCCCCGAGGATA
ATGAGCAGAAACAGCTGTTTGTGGAACAGCACAAACACTACCTGGACGAGATCATCGAGCAGATCAGCGA
GTTCTCCAAGAGAGTGATCCTGGCCGACGCTAATCTGGACAAGGTGCTGAGCGCCTACAACAAGCACAGA
GACAAGCCTATCAGAGAGCAGGCCGAGAATATCATCCACCTGTTTACCCTGACCAATCTGGGAGCCCCTG
CCGCCTTCAAGTACTTTGACACCACCATCGACCGGAAGAGGTACACCAGCACCAAAGAGGTGCTGGACGC
CACCCTGATCCACCAGAGCATCACCGGCCTGTACGAGACACGGATCGACCTGTCTCAGCTGGGAGGCGAC
GCCGACTATAAGGACCACGACGGAGACTACAAGGATCATGATATTGATTACAAAGACGATGACGATAAGA
GCCTGGGCAGCGGCTCCCCCAAGAAAAAACGCAAGGTGGAAGATCCTAAGAAAAAGCGGAAAGTGGCAAC
AAACTTCTCTCTGCTGAAACAAGCCGGAGATGTCGAAGAGAATCCTGGACCGACCGAGTACAAGCCCACG
GTGCGCCTCGCCACCCGCGACGACGTCCCCAGGGCCGTACGCACCCTCGCCGCCGCGTTCGCCGACTACC
CCGCCACGCGCCACACCGTCGATCCGGACCGCCACATCGAGCGGGTCACCGAGCTGCAAGAACTCTTCCT
CACGCGCGTCGGGCTCGACATCGGCAAGGTGTGGGTCGCGGACGACGGCGCCGCGGTGGCGGTCTGGACC
ACGCCGGAGAGCGTCGAAGCGGGGGCGGTGTTCGCCGAGATCGGCCCGCGCATGGCCGAGTTGAGCGGTT
CCCGGCTGGCCGCGCAGCAACAGATGGAAGGCCTCCTGGCGCCGCACCGGCCCAAGGAGCCCGCGTGGTT
CCTGGCCACCGTCGGAGTCTCGCCCGACCACCAGGGCAAGGGTCTGGGCAGCGCCGTCGTGCTCCCCGGA
GTGGAGGCGGCCGAGCGCGCCGGGGTGCCCGCCTTCCTGGAGACCTCCGCGCCCCGCAACCTCCCCTTCT
ACGAGCGGCTCGGCTTCACCGTCACCGCCGACGTCGAGGTGCCCGAAGGACCGCGCACCTGGTGCATGAC
CCGCAAGCCCGGTGCCTGATAAGCTAGCAGATCTTTTTCCCTCTGCCAAAAATTATGGGGACATCATGAA
GCCCCTTGAGCATCTGACTTCTGGCTAATAAAGGAAATTTATTTTCATTGCAATAGTGTGTTGGAATTTT
TTGTGTCTCTCACTCGGAAGGACATATGGGAGGGCAAATCATTTAAAACATCAGAATGAGTATTTGGTTT
AGAGTTTGGCAACATATGCCCATATGCTGGCTGCCATGAACAAAGGTTGGCTATAAAGAGGTCATCAGTA
TATGAAACAGCCCCCTGCTGTCCATTCCTTATTCCATAGAAAAGCCTTGACTTGAGGTTAGATTTTTTTT
ATATTTTGTTTTGTGTTATTTTTTTCTTTAACATCCCTAAAATTTTCCTTACATGTTTTACTAGCCAGAT
TTTTCCTCCTCTCCTGACTACTCCCAGTCATAGCTGTCCCTCTTCTCTTATGGAGATCCCTCGACCTGCA
GCCCAAGCTTGGCGTAATCATGGTCATAGCTGTTTCCTGTGTGAAATTGTTATCCGCTCACAATTCCACA
CAACATACGAGCCGGAAGCATAAAGTGTAAAGCCTGGGGTGCCTAATGAGTGAGCTAACTCACATTAATT
GCGTTGCGCTCACTGCCCGCTTTCCAGTCGGGAAACCTGTCGTGCCAGCGGATCCGCATCTCAATTAGTC
AGCAACCATAGTCCCGCCCCTAACTCCGCCCATCCCGCCCCTAACTCCGCCCAGTTCCGCCCATTCTCCG
CCCCATGGCTGACTAATTTTTTTTATTTATGCAGAGGCCGAGGCCGCCTCGGCCTCTGAGCTATTCCAGA
AGTAGTGAGGAGGCTTTTTTGGAGGCCTAGGCTTTTGCAAAAAGCTAACTTGTTTATTGCAGCTTATAAT
GGTTACAAATAAAGCAATAGCATCACAAATTTCACAAATAAAGCATTTTTTTCACTGCATTCTAGTTGTG
GTTTGTCCAAACTCATCAATGTATCTTATCATGTCTGGATCCGCTGCATTAATGAATCGGCCAACGCGCG
GGGAGAGGCGGTTTGCGTATTGGGCGCTCTTCCGCTTCCTCGCTCACTGACTCGCTGCGCTCGGTCGTTC
GGCTGCGGCGAGCGGTATCAGCTCACTCAAAGGCGGTAATACGGTTATCCACAGAATCAGGGGATAACGC
AGGAAAGAACATGTGAGCAAAAGGCCAGCAAAAGGCCAGGAACCGTAAAAAGGCCGCGTTGCTGGCGTTT
TTCCATAGGCTCCGCCCCCCTGACGAGCATCACAAAAATCGACGCTCAAGTCAGAGGTGGCGAAACCCGA
CAGGACTATAAAGATACCAGGCGTTTCCCCCTGGAAGCTCCCTCGTGCGCTCTCCTGTTCCGACCCTGCC
GCTTACCGGATACCTGTCCGCCTTTCTCCCTTCGGGAAGCGTGGCGCTTTCTCATAGCTCACGCTGTAGG
TATCTCAGTTCGGTGTAGGTCGTTCGCTCCAAGCTGGGCTGTGTGCACGAACCCCCCGTTCAGCCCGACC
GCTGCGCCTTATCCGGTAACTATCGTCTTGAGTCCAACCCGGTAAGACACGACTTATCGCCACTGGCAGC
AGCCACTGGTAACAGGATTAGCAGAGCGAGGTATGTAGGCGGTGCTACAGAGTTCTTGAAGTGGTGGCCT
AACTACGGCTACACTAGAAGAACAGTATTTGGTATCTGCGCTCTGCTGAAGCCAGTTACCTTCGGAAAAA
GAGTTGGTAGCTCTTGATCCGGCAAACAAACCACCGCTGGTAGCGGTGGTTTTTTTGTTTGCAAGCAGCA
GATTACGCGCAGAAAAAAAGGATCTCAAGAAGATCCTTTGATCTTTTCTACGGGGTCTGACGCTCAGTGG
AACGAAAACTCACGTTAAGGGATTTTGGTCATGAGATTATCAAAAAGGATCTTCACCTAGATCCTTTTAA
ATTAAAAATGAAGTTTTAAATCAATCTAAAGTATATATGAGTAAACTTGGTCTGACAGTTACCAATGCTT
AATCAGTGAGGCACCTATCTCAGCGATCTGTCTATTTCGTTCATCCATAGTTGCCTGACTCCCCGTCGTG
TAGATAACTACGATACGGGAGGGCTTACCATCTGGCCCCAGTGCTGCAATGATACCGCGAGACCCACGCT
CACCGGCTCCAGATTTATCAGCAATAAACCAGCCAGCCGGAAGGGCCGAGCGCAGAAGTGGTCCTGCAAC
TTTATCCGCCTCCATCCAGTCTATTAATTGTTGCCGGGAAGCTAGAGTAAGTAGTTCGCCAGTTAATAGT
TTGCGCAACGTTGTTGCCATTGCTACAGGCATCGTGGTGTCACGCTCGTCGTTTGGTATGGCTTCATTCA
GCTCCGGTTCCCAACGATCAAGGCGAGTTACATGATCCCCCATGTTGTGCAAAAAAGCGGTTAGCTCCTT
CGGTCCTCCGATCGTTGTCAGAAGTAAGTTGGCCGCAGTGTTATCACTCATGGTTATGGCAGCACTGCAT
AATTCTCTTACTGTCATGCCATCCGTAAGATGCTTTTCTGTGACTGGTGAGTACTCAACCAAGTCATTCT
GAGAATAGTGTATGCGGCGACCGAGTTGCTCTTGCCCGGCGTCAATACGGGATAATACCGCGCCACATAG
CAGAACTTTAAAAGTGCTCATCATTGGAAAACGTTCTTCGGGGCGAAAACTCTCAAGGATCTTACCGCTG
TTGAGATCCAGTTCGATGTAACCCACTCGTGCACCCAACTGATCTTCAGCATCTTTTACTTTCACCAGCG
TTTCTGGGTGAGCAAAAACAGGAAGGCAAAATGCCGCAAAAAAGGGAATAAGGGCGACACGGAAATGTTG
AATACTCATACTCTTCCTTTTTCAATATTATTGAAGCATTTATCAGGGTTATTGTCTCATGAGCGGATAC
ATATTTGAATGTATTTAGAAAAATAAACAAATAGGGGTTCCGCGCACATTTCCCCGAAAAGTGCCACCTG
Features (pLannotate 1.2.2; 17 found; start..end, strand, type, name):
      5..384     +  enhancer       CMV enhancer: human cytomegalovirus immediate early enhancer
    662..1678    +  intron         chimeric intron: chimera between introns from chicken β-actin and rabbit β-globin
   1739..2842    +  CDS            PRDM7 (fragment): PRDM7_HUMAN - Also known as PFM4. Experimental evidence at protein level: Swiss-Prot protein existence level 1. Probable histone methyltransferase. From Homo sapiens (Human).
   2897..7000    +  CDS            cas9: CAS9_STRP1 - Also known as csn1 From Streptococcus pyogenes serotype M1.
   7192..7789    +  CDS            PuroR (fragment): puromycin N-acetyltransferase; pac from Streptomyces; confers resistance to puromycin
   7867..7922    +  polyA_signal   β-globin poly(A) signal: rabbit β-globin polyadenylation signal (Gil and Proudfoot, 1987)
   8307..8323    -  protein_bind   lac operator: The lac repressor binds to the lac operator to inhibit transcription in E. coli. This inhibition can be relieved by adding lactose or isopropyl-β-D-thiogalactopyranoside (IPTG). lac repressor encoded by lacI
   8331..8361    -  promoter       lac promoter: promoter for the E. coli lac operon
   8376..8397    -  protein_bind   CAP binding site: CAP binding activates transcription in the presence of cAMP. E. coli catabolite activator protein
   8410..8449    -  CDS            lacI (fragment): lac repressor; lacI; The lac repressor binds to the lac operator to inhibit transcription in E. coli. This inhibition can be relieved by adding lactose or isopropyl-β-D-thiogalactopyranoside (IPTG).
   8456..8478    +  promoter       SV40 promoter (fragment): SV40 enhancer and early promoter
   8502..8637    +  rep_origin     SV40 ori: SV40 origin of replication
   8657..8791    +  polyA_signal   SV40 poly(A) signal: SV40 polyadenylation signal
   8793..8847    -  CDS            lacI (fragment): lac repressor; lacI; The lac repressor binds to the lac operator to inhibit transcription in E. coli. This inhibition can be relieved by adding lactose or isopropyl-β-D-thiogalactopyranoside (IPTG).
   9030..9618    -  rep_origin     ori: high-copy-number ColE1/pMB1/pBR322/pUC origin of replication
   9789..10649   -  CDS            AmpR: β-lactamase; bla; confers resistance to ampicillin, carbenicillin, and related antibiotics
  10650..10754   -  promoter       AmpR promoter: bla
