[The description below was written by a language model from this plasmid's Addgene catalogue record and pLannotate feature annotations shown in this document.]
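Description:
PRDM9dC(KRAB-SSXRD-PR/SET-dC)-Cas9 is a mammalian expression and CRISPR plasmid of about 10.8 kb built on the pCAGGS backbone. It is propagated in E. coli through a high-copy ColE1/pUC-type origin and selected with ampicillin via the β-lactamase gene and its native promoter. Puromycin is the marker for transfected mammalian cells. The backbone also carries remnants of lac regulatory sequences and an SV40 origin with an adjacent SV40 poly(A) signal.

The payload is a roughly 6 kb open reading frame cloned between EcoRI and NheI. It fuses a truncated human PRDM9 to the N-terminus of Streptococcus pyogenes Cas9, with a FLAG tag recorded at the C-terminal end of the insert. As the name indicates, the PRDM9 portion retains the KRAB, SSXRD and PR/SET (histone methyltransferase) domains, and "dC" apparently denotes removal of the C-terminal region. The automated annotation labels this segment as a PRDM7 fragment, which most likely reflects the close homology between the two paralogues rather than a different insert.

The catalogue lists the promoter as CMV. The feature table shows a CMV enhancer followed by the chicken β-actin/rabbit β-globin chimeric intron, the arrangement typical of the pCAGGS composite promoter. A puromycin N-acetyltransferase coding sequence lies downstream of Cas9, ahead of the rabbit β-globin poly(A) signal and with no annotated promoter of its own. It therefore appears to be co-expressed from the same transcript, although the record does not identify the linking element.

No guide RNA cassette is annotated, so a guide would have to be supplied separately. The associated work concerns decorating chromatin to enhance Cas9 genome editing, consistent with tethering a histone-modifying domain to the nuclease.
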