Addgene plasmid #186699: PRDM9dC(KRAB-SSXRD-PR/SET-dC)-Cas9
Purpose: Plasmid encoding PRDM9dC-Cas9 fusion under CMV promoter
Depositing lab: Jennifer Doudna. Depositing organization: University of California, Berkeley. Publication: Decorating chromatin for enhanced genome editing using CRISPR-Cas9. Chen E, Lin-Shiao E, Trinidad M, Saffari Doost M, Colognori D, Doudna JA. Proc Natl Acad Sci U S A. 2022 Dec 6;119(49):e2204259119. doi: 10.1073/pnas.2204259119. Epub 2022 Dec 2. PubMed 36459645.
Backbone
  Vector backbone: pCAGGS
  Backbone size w/o insert (bp): 4787
  Total vector size (bp): 10772
  Vector type: Mammalian Expression, CRISPR
  Selectable markers: Puromycin
Growth in bacteria
  Bacterial resistance: Ampicillin, 100 μg/mL
  Growth temperature: 37°C
  Growth strain: DH5alpha
  Copy number: Unknown
Gene/Insert
  Gene/Insert name: PRDM9dC(KRAB-SSXRD-PR/SET-dC)-Cas9
  Species: H. sapiens (human)
  Insert size (bp): 5985
  Entrez Gene: PRDM9 (a.k.a. KMT8B, MEISETZ, MSBP3, PFM6, ZNF899)
  Promoter: CMV
  Tag / fusion protein: FLAG (C terminal on insert)
  Cloning method: Restriction Enzyme; 5′ cloning site EcoRI (not destroyed); 3′ cloning site NheI (not destroyed)
  Sequencing primers: 5′ CTCTAGAGCCTCTGCTAACC; 3′ GCCAGAAGTCAGATGCTCAAGG
Terms and licenses: Academic/Nonprofit Terms; Industry Terms: Not Available to Industry
How to cite: PRDM9dC(KRAB-SSXRD-PR/SET-dC)-Cas9 was a gift from Jennifer Doudna (Addgene plasmid # 186699 ; http://n2t.net/addgene:186699 ; RRID:Addgene_186699)
